Addgene plasmid #237631: pET22b_msfGFP_stag_KS(FtoG)
Purpose: For expression of msfGFP_stag_KS(FtoG) in Ecoli
Depositing lab: Denes Hnisz. Depositing organization: Max Planck Institute for Molecular Genetics. Publication: Probing condensate microenvironments with a micropeptide killswitch. Zhang Y, Stoppelkamp I, Fernandez-Pernas P, Allram M, Charman M, Magalhaes AP, Piedavent-Salomon M, Sommer G, Sung YC, Meyer K, Grams N, Halko E, Dongre S, Meierhofer D, Malszycki M, Ilik IA, Aktas T, Kraushar ML, Vastenhouw N, Weitzman MD, Grebien F, Niskanen H, Hnisz D. Nature. 2025 Jun 4. doi: 10.1038/s41586-025-09141-5. PubMed 40468084.
Backbone
  Vector backbone: pET22b
  Vector type: Bacterial Expression
Growth in bacteria
  Bacterial resistance: Ampicillin, 100 μg/mL
  Growth temperature: 37°C
  Growth strain: DH5alpha
  Copy number: High Copy
Gene/Insert
  Gene/Insert name: stag_KS(FtoG)
  Species: H. sapiens (human)
  Tag / fusion protein: msfGFP (N terminal on insert)
  Cloning method: Gibson Cloning
Terms and licenses: Academic/Nonprofit Terms; Industry Terms: Not Available to Industry
How to cite: pET22b_msfGFP_stag_KS(FtoG) was a gift from Denes Hnisz (Addgene plasmid # 237631 ; http://n2t.net/addgene:237631 ; RRID:Addgene_237631)
