[The description below was written by a language model from this plasmid's Addgene catalogue record and pLannotate feature annotations shown in this document.]
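Description:
pET22b_msfGFP_stag_KS(FtoG) is a 6.2 kb bacterial expression plasmid built on the pET22b backbone for producing a recombinant GFP fusion protein in E. coli. It replicates from a ColE1/pBR322-type origin. The backbone retains the bom mobility region and the rop gene, although the catalogue entry lists the plasmid as high copy. Selection is by ampicillin through the bla β-lactamase gene. An f1 phage origin is also present, along with short leftover fragments of the pBR322 tetracycline resistance gene that are not functional markers.

The expression cassette follows the standard pET design. A T7 promoter is immediately followed by a lac operator and the strong T7 gene 10 ribosome binding site, and the cassette ends at the T7 terminator. The plasmid-encoded lacI repressor keeps transcription off until IPTG is added, so expression needs a host that supplies T7 RNA polymerase. The listed DH5alpha strain serves for propagation only.

The open reading frame begins with a short match to a His-containing tag and an S-tag fragment, followed by a roughly 714 bp GFP coding sequence. The annotation software labels this as SiriusGFP, but it corresponds to the msfGFP named in the record. Downstream lies a short unannotated stretch that presumably encodes the KS(FtoG) peptide, then a C-terminal polyhistidine tag for affinity purification. The annotated tag order therefore differs from the order implied by the plasmid name.

The insert is listed as human-derived and was assembled by Gibson cloning. Going by the name and the associated study on a micropeptide "killswitch" for probing condensates, KS(FtoG) appears to be a phenylalanine-to-glycine variant of that peptide, probably a mutant control, though the record does not state this.
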