Features (pLannotate 1.2.2; 21 found; start..end, strand, type, name):
     12..440     +  rep_origin     f1 ori (sequence partly withheld): f1 bacteriophage origin of replication; arrow indicates direction of (+) strand synthesis
    493..597     +  promoter       AmpR promoter: bla
    598..1458    +  CDS            AmpR: β-lactamase; bla; confers resistance to ampicillin, carbenicillin, and related antibiotics
   1629..2217    +  rep_origin     ori: high-copy-number ColE1/pMB1/pBR322/pUC origin of replication
   2403..2542    -  misc_feature   bom: basis of mobility region from pBR322
   2644..2835    -  CDS            rop: Rop protein, which maintains plasmids at low copy number; rop
   2852..3232    +  CDS            YPB1_ECOLX: Protein predicted: Swiss-Prot protein existence level 4. From Escherichia coli.
   3304..3595    -  CDS            TcR (fragment): tetracycline efflux protein; tet; confers resistance to tetracycline
   3610..3631    -  protein_bind   CAP binding site: CAP binding activates transcription in the presence of cAMP. E. coli catabolite activator protein
   3644..4726    -  CDS            lacI: lac repressor; lacI; The lac repressor binds to the lac operator to inhibit transcription in E. coli. This inhibition can be relieved by adding lactose or isopropyl-β-D-thiogalactopyranoside (IPTG).
   4727..4804    -  promoter       lacI promoter: lacI
   4812..5091    -  CDS            TcR (fragment): tetracycline efflux protein; tet; confers resistance to tetracycline
   5113..5131    +  promoter       T7 promoter: promoter for bacteriophage T7 RNA polymerase
   5132..5156    +  protein_bind   lac operator: The lac repressor binds to the lac operator to inhibit transcription in E. coli. This inhibition can be relieved by adding lactose or isopropyl-β-D-thiogalactopyranoside (IPTG). lac repressor encoded by lacI
   5171..5193    +  RBS            RBS: efficient ribosome binding site from bacteriophage T7 gene 10 (Olins and Rangwala, 1989)
   5201..5219    +  CDS            capTEV™ (fragment): composite tag for in vivo biotinylation, TEV protease cleavage, and 6xHis tagging
   5221..5262    +  CDS            S-Tag (fragment): affinity and epitope tag derived from pancreatic ribonuclease A
   5265..5978    +  CDS            SiriusGFP: enhanced GFP (EGFP) derivative that exhibits robust folding and enhanced photostability (Zhong et al., 2019) mammalian codon-optimized
   6068..6085    +  CDS            9xHis (fragment): 9xHis affinity tag
   6095..6144    +  CDS            SET1 (fragment): solubility-enhancement tag derived from T7 phage gene 10B
   6152..6199    +  terminator     T7 terminator: transcription terminator for bacteriophage T7 RNA polymerase
>Addgene plasmid #237631 | pET22b_msfGFP_stag_KS(FtoG) | addgene full sequence | sequence record 471712 | Addgene NGS Result
TGGCGAATGGG
[124 nt withheld, positions 12-135]
C
[91 nt withheld, positions 137-227]
A
[49 nt withheld, positions 229-277]
CCTTTGACGTTGGAGTCCACGTTCTTT
[37 nt withheld, positions 305-341]
ACCCTATCTCGGTCTATTCTTTTGATTTATAAGGGATTTTGCCGATTTCGGCCTATTGGTTAAAAAATGA
GCTGATTTAACAAAAATTTAACGCGAATTTTAACAAAATATTAACGCTTACAATTTAGGTGGCACTTTTC
GGGGAAATGTGCGCGGAACCCCTATTTGTTTATTTTTCTAAATACATTCAAATATGTATCCGCTCATGAG
ACAATAACCCTGATAAATGCTTCAATAATATTGAAAAAGGAAGAGTATGAGTATTCAACATTTCCGTGTC
GCCCTTATTCCCTTTTTTGCGGCATTTTGCCTTCCTGTTTTTGCTCACCCAGAAACGCTGGTGAAAGTAA
AAGATGCTGAAGATCAGTTGGGTGCACGAGTGGGTTACATCGAACTGGATCTCAACAGCGGTAAGATCCT
TGAGAGTTTTCGCCCCGAAGAACGTTTTCCAATGATGAGCACTTTTAAAGTTCTGCTATGTGGCGCGGTA
TTATCCCGTATTGACGCCGGGCAAGAGCAACTCGGTCGCCGCATACACTATTCTCAGAATGACTTGGTTG
AGTACTCACCAGTCACAGAAAAGCATCTTACGGATGGCATGACAGTAAGAGAATTATGCAGTGCTGCCAT
AACCATGAGTGATAACACTGCGGCCAACTTACTTCTGACAACGATCGGAGGACCGAAGGAGCTAACCGCT
TTTTTGCACAACATGGGGGATCATGTAACTCGCCTTGATCGTTGGGAACCGGAGCTGAATGAAGCCATAC
CAAACGACGAGCGTGACACCACGATGCCTGCAGCAATGGCAACAACGTTGCGCAAACTATTAACTGGCGA
ACTACTTACTCTAGCTTCCCGGCAACAATTAATAGACTGGATGGAGGCGGATAAAGTTGCAGGACCACTT
CTGCGCTCGGCCCTTCCGGCTGGCTGGTTTATTGCTGATAAATCTGGAGCCGGTGAGCGTGGGTCTCGCG
GTATCATTGCAGCACTGGGGCCAGATGGTAAGCCCTCCCGTATCGTAGTTATCTACACGACGGGGAGTCA
GGCAACTATGGATGAACGAAATAGACAGATCGCTGAGATAGGTGCCTCACTGATTAAGCATTGGTAACTG
TCAGACCAAGTTTACTCATATATACTTTAGATTGATTTAAAACTTCATTTTTAATTTAAAAGGATCTAGG
TGAAGATCCTTTTTGATAATCTCATGACCAAAATCCCTTAACGTGAGTTTTCGTTCCACTGAGCGTCAGA
CCCCGTAGAAAAGATCAAAGGATCTTCTTGAGATCCTTTTTTTCTGCGCGTAATCTGCTGCTTGCAAACA
AAAAAACCACCGCTACCAGCGGTGGTTTGTTTGCCGGATCAAGAGCTACCAACTCTTTTTCCGAAGGTAA
CTGGCTTCAGCAGAGCGCAGATACCAAATACTGTCCTTCTAGTGTAGCCGTAGTTAGGCCACCACTTCAA
GAACTCTGTAGCACCGCCTACATACCTCGCTCTGCTAATCCTGTTACCAGTGGCTGCTGCCAGTGGCGAT
AAGTCGTGTCTTACCGGGTTGGACTCAAGACGATAGTTACCGGATAAGGCGCAGCGGTCGGGCTGAACGG
GGGGTTCGTGCACACAGCCCAGCTTGGAGCGAACGACCTACACCGAACTGAGATACCTACAGCGTGAGCT
ATGAGAAAGCGCCACGCTTCCCGAAGGGAGAAAGGCGGACAGGTATCCGGTAAGCGGCAGGGTCGGAACA
GGAGAGCGCACGAGGGAGCTTCCAGGGGGAAACGCCTGGTATCTTTATAGTCCTGTCGGGTTTCGCCACC
TCTGACTTGAGCGTCGATTTTTGTGATGCTCGTCAGGGGGGCGGAGCCTATGGAAAAACGCCAGCAACGC
GGCCTTTTTACGGTTCCTGGCCTTTTGCTGGCCTTTTGCTCACATGTTCTTTCCTGCGTTATCCCCTGAT
TCTGTGGATAACCGTATTACCGCCTTTGAGTGAGCTGATACCGCTCGCCGCAGCCGAACGACCGAGCGCA
GCGAGTCAGTGAGCGAGGAAGCGGAAGAGCGCCTGATGCGGTATTTTCTCCTTACGCATCTGTGCGGTAT
TTCACACCGCAATGGTGCACTCTCAGTACAATCTGCTCTGATGCCGCATAGTTAAGCCAGTATACACTCC
GCTATCGCTACGTGACTGGGTCATGGCTGCGCCCCGACACCCGCCAACACCCGCTGACGCGCCCTGACGG
GCTTGTCTGCTCCCGGCATCCGCTTACAGACAAGCTGTGACCGTCTCCGGGAGCTGCATGTGTCAGAGGT
TTTCACCGTCATCACCGAAACGCGCGAGGCAGCTGCGGTAAAGCTCATCAGCGTGGTCGTGAAGCGATTC
ACAGATGTCTGCCTGTTCATCCGCGTCCAGCTCGTTGAGTTTCTCCAGAAGCGTTAATGTCTGGCTTCTG
ATAAAGCGGGCCATGTTAAGGGCGGTTTTTTCCTGTTTGGTCACTGATGCCTCCGTGTAAGGGGGATTTC
TGTTCATGGGGGTAATGATACCGATGAAACGAGAGAGGATGCTCACGATACGGGTTACTGATGATGAACA
TGCCCGGTTACTGGAACGTTGTGAGGGTAAACAACTGGCGGTATGGATGCGGCGGGACCAGAGAAAAATC
ACTCAGGGTCAATGCCAGCGCTTCGTTAATACAGATGTAGGTGTTCCACAGGGTAGCCAGCAGCATCCTG
CGATGCAGATCCGGAACATAATGGTGCAGGGCGCTGACTTCCGCGTTTCCAGACTTTACGAAACACGGAA
ACCGAAGACCATTCATGTTGTTGCTCAGGTCGCAGACGTTTTGCAGCAGCAGTCGCTTCACGTTCGCTCG
CGTATCGGTGATTCATTCTGCTAACCAGTAAGGCAACCCCGCCAGCCTAGCCGGGTCCTCAACGACAGGA
GCACGATCATGCGCACCCGTGGGGCCGCCATGCCGGCGATAATGGCCTGCTTCTCGCCGAAACGTTTGGT
GGCGGGACCAGTGACGAAGGCTTGAGCGAGGGCGTGCAAGATTCCGAATACCGCAAGCGACAGGCCGATC
ATCGTCGCGCTCCAGCGAAAGCGGTCCTCGCCGAAAATGACCCAGAGCGCTGCCGGCACCTGTCCTACGA
GTTGCATGATAAAGAAGACAGTCATAAGTGCGGCGACGATAGTCATGCCCCGCGCCCACCGGAAGGAGCT
GACTGGGTTGAAGGCTCTCAAGGGCATCGGTCGAGATCCCGGTGCCTAATGAGTGAGCTAACTTACATTA
ATTGCGTTGCGCTCACTGCCCGCTTTCCAGTCGGGAAACCTGTCGTGCCAGCTGCATTAATGAATCGGCC
AACGCGCGGGGAGAGGCGGTTTGCGTATTGGGCGCCAGGGTGGTTTTTCTTTTCACCAGTGAGACGGGCA
ACAGCTGATTGCCCTTCACCGCCTGGCCCTGAGAGAGTTGCAGCAAGCGGTCCACGCTGGTTTGCCCCAG
CAGGCGAAAATCCTGTTTGATGGTGGTTAACGGCGGGATATAACATGAGCTGTCTTCGGTATCGTCGTAT
CCCACTACCGAGATATCCGCACCAACGCGCAGCCCGGACTCGGTAATGGCGCGCATTGCGCCCAGCGCCA
TCTGATCGTTGGCAACCAGCATCGCAGTGGGAACGATGCCCTCATTCAGCATTTGCATGGTTTGTTGAAA
ACCGGACATGGCACTCCAGTCGCCTTCCCGTTCCGCTATCGGCTGAATTTGATTGCGAGTGAGATATTTA
TGCCAGCCAGCCAGACGCAGACGCGCCGAGACAGAACTTAATGGGCCCGCTAACAGCGCGATTTGCTGGT
GACCCAATGCGACCAGATGCTCCACGCCCAGTCGCGTACCGTCTTCATGGGAGAAAATAATACTGTTGAT
GGGTGTCTGGTCAGAGACATCAAGAAATAACGCCGGAACATTAGTGCAGGCAGCTTCCACAGCAATGGCA
TCCTGGTCATCCAGCGGATAGTTAATGATCAGCCCACTGACGCGTTGCGCGAGAAGATTGTGCACCGCCG
CTTTACAGGCTTCGACGCCGCTTCGTTCTACCATCGACACCACCACGCTGGCACCCAGTTGATCGGCGCG
AGATTTAATCGCCGCGACAATTTGCGACGGCGCGTGCAGGGCCAGACTGGAGGTGGCAACGCCAATCAGC
AACGACTGTTTGCCCGCCAGTTGTTGTGCCACGCGGTTGGGAATGTAATTCAGCTCCGCCATCGCCGCTT
CCACTTTTTCCCGCGTTTTCGCAGAAACGTGGCTGGCCTGGTTCACCACGCGGGAAACGGTCTGATAAGA
GACACCGGCATACTCTGCGACATCGTATAACGTTACTGGTTTCACATTCACCACCCTGAATTGACTCTCT
TCCGGGCGCTATCATGCCATACCGCGAAAGGTTTTGCGCCATTCGATGGTGTCCGGGATCTCGACGCTCT
CCCTTATGCGACTCCTGCATTAGGAAGCAGCCCAGTAGTAGGTTGAGGCCGTTGAGCACCGCCGCCGCAA
GGAATGGTGCATGCAAGGAGATGGCGCCCAACAGTCCCCCGGCCACGGGGCCTGCCACCATACCCACGCC
GAAACAAGCGCTCATGAGCCCGAAGTGGCGAGCCCGATCTTCCCCATCGGTGATGTCGGCGATATAGGCG
CCAGCAACCGCACCTGTGGCGCCGGTGATGCCGGCCACGATGCGTCCGGCGTAGAGGATCGAGATCTCGA
TCCCGCGAAATTAATACGACTCACTATAGGGGAATTGTGAGCGGATAACAATTCCCCTCTAGAAATAATT
TTGTTTAACTTTAAGAAGGAGATATACAATGCATCATCATCATCATCACAAAGAAACCGCTGCTGCGAAA
TTTGAACGCCAGCACATGGACTCGGTGAGCAAGGGCGAGGAGCTGTTCACCGGGGTGGTGCCCATCCTGG
TCGAGCTGGACGGCGACGTAAACGGCCACAAGTTCAGCGTGCGCGGCGAGGGCGAGGGCGATGCCACCAA
CGGCAAGCTGACCCTGAAGTTCATCTGCACCACCGGCAAGCTGCCCGTGCCCTGGCCCACCCTCGTGACC
ACCCTGACCTACGGCGTGCAGTGCTTCAGCCGCTACCCCGACCACATGAAGCAGCACGACTTCTTCAAGT
CCGCCATGCCCGAAGGCTACGTCCAGGAGCGCACCATCTCCTTCAAGGACGACGGCACCTACAAGACCCG
CGCCGAGGTGAAGTTCGAGGGCGACACCCTGGTGAACCGCATCGAGCTGAAGGGCATCGACTTCAAGGAG
GACGGCAACATCCTGGGGCACAAGCTGGAGTACAACTTCAACAGCCACAACGTCTATATCACGGCCGACA
AGCAGAAGAACGGCATCAAGGCGAACTTCAAGATCCGCCACAACGTCGAGGACGGCAGCGTGCAGCTCGC
CGACCACTACCAGCAGAACACCCCCATCGGCGACGGCCCCGTGCTGCTGCCCGACAACCACTACCTGAGC
ACCCAGTCCAAGCTGAGCAAAGACCCCAACGAGAAGCGCGATCACATGGTCCTGCTGGAGTTCGTGACCG
CCGCCGGGATCACTCTCGGCATGGACGAGCTGTACAAAGGAGGAGGCGGATCCGGAGGCGGAGGATCCAT
GATGATGATGAATAAGTTGGTTCTAGCGCAGGGTGGTGGTTCCTGTCTATGAAAGGCACCACCACCACCA
CCACTGAGATCCGGCTGCTAACAAAGCCCGAAAGGAAGCTGAGTTGGCTGCTGCCACCGCTGAGCAATAA
CTAGCATAACCCCTTGGGGCCTCTAAACGGGTCTTGAGGGGTTTTTTGCTGAAAGGAGGAACTATATCCG
GAT
